Addgene plasmid #130918: pLenti-CMV-cGASΔN C396/7A-HA
Purpose: Expresses human cGASΔN (aa160-522)-HA with C396/397A point mutation; Puromycin selection marker
Depositing lab: Jonathan Kagan. Depositing organization: Boston Children's Hospital. Publication: Phosphoinositide Interactions Position cGAS at the Plasma Membrane to Ensure Efficient Distinction between Self- and Viral DNA. Barnett KC, Coronas-Serna JM, Zhou W, Ernandes MJ, Cao A, Kranzusch PJ, Kagan JC. Cell. 2019 Mar 7;176(6):1432-1446.e11. doi: 10.1016/j.cell.2019.01.049. Epub 2019 Feb 28. PubMed 30827685.
Backbone
  Vector backbone: pLenti CMV GFP Puro
  Backbone manufacturer: Addgene (#17448)
  Backbone size w/o insert (bp): 8000
  Total vector size (bp): 8999
  Vector type: Mammalian Expression
  Selectable markers: Puromycin
Growth in bacteria
  Bacterial resistance: Ampicillin, 100 μg/mL
  Growth temperature: 37°C
  Growth strain: NEB Stable
  Copy number: High Copy
Gene/Insert
  Gene/Insert name: cGASΔN C396/7A
  Species: H. sapiens (human)
  Insert size (bp): 1600
  Mutation: mutated residues 396 and 397 to alanines
  Promoter: CMV
  Tag / fusion protein: HA (C terminal on insert)
  Cloning method: Restriction Enzyme; 5′ cloning site XbaI (not destroyed); 3′ cloning site SalI (not destroyed)
  Sequencing primers: 5′ CMV Forward
Terms and licenses: Academic/Nonprofit Terms; Industry Terms: Not Available to Industry
How to cite: pLenti-CMV-cGASΔN C396/7A-HA was a gift from Jonathan Kagan (Addgene plasmid # 130918 ; http://n2t.net/addgene:130918 ; RRID:Addgene_130918)
