[The description below was written by a language model from this plasmid's Addgene catalogue record and pLannotate feature annotations shown in this document.]
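Description:
pLenti-CMV-cGASΔN C396/7A-HA is a lentiviral transfer plasmid of about 9 kb, built on the pLenti CMV GFP Puro backbone, for expressing a mutant, truncated form of human cGAS in mammalian cells. It is propagated in E. coli through a high-copy ColE1/pUC-type origin with ampicillin resistance (β-lactamase). The backbone also carries an f1 origin, an SV40 origin and poly(A) signal, and remnants of lac and T7/T3 cloning-vector sequences. The viral portion has the layout of a third-generation HIV-1 vector. An RSV promoter sits immediately upstream of a truncated 5′ LTR and drives genomic RNA in packaging cells. It is followed by the Ψ packaging signal with a gag fragment, the Rev response element for Rev-dependent nuclear export, and the cPPT/CTS. A second truncated LTR closes the provirus at the 3′ end.

Between the LTRs, the CMV enhancer/promoter drives a cGAS coding sequence lacking the N-terminal domain (residues 160–522), with cysteines 396 and 397 changed to alanines and an HA epitope fused to the C terminus. The annotation tool labels the tag as a fragment of 3xHA, and its short length fits a single HA copy. The annotated coding region is roughly 1.1 kb, somewhat shorter than the catalogued insert size. A WPRE downstream enhances transcript expression, and a separate mouse PGK promoter drives puromycin N-acetyltransferase so that transduced cells can be selected. The construct suits stable or transient expression of this cGAS variant. It was deposited with a study of how cGAS localisation at the plasma membrane helps discriminate self from viral DNA, but the record does not state the functional consequence of the C396/397A mutation.
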