Features (pLannotate 1.2.2; 29 found; start..end, strand, type, name):
      1..181     +  LTR            5' LTR (truncated): truncated 5' long terminal repeat (LTR) from HIV-1
    228..353     +  misc_feature   HIV-1 Ψ: packaging signal of human immunodeficiency virus type 1
    337..700     +  CDS            HIV-1 gag (fragment): gag protein from human immunodeficiency virus 1; gag
    846..1079    +  misc_feature   RRE: The Rev response element (RRE) of HIV-1 allows for Rev-dependent mRNA export from the nucleus to the cytoplasm.
   1456..1556    +  CDS            Rev (fragment): human immunodeficiency virus 1 (HIV-1) Rev protein; rev; enhances nuclear export of unspliced and incompletely spliced viral mRNAs
   1575..1691    +  misc_feature   cPPT/CTS: central polypurine tract and central termination sequence of HIV-1
   1714..2017    +  enhancer       CMV enhancer: human cytomegalovirus immediate early enhancer
   2018..2221    +  promoter       CMV promoter: human cytomegalovirus (CMV) immediate early promoter
   2295..3395    +  CDS            CGAS (fragment): CGAS_HUMAN - Also known as C6orf150 From Homo sapiens (Human).
   3396..3423    +  CDS            3xHA (fragment): three tandem HA epitope tags
   3432..4020    +  misc_feature   WPRE: woodchuck hepatitis virus posttranscriptional regulatory element
   4034..4533    +  promoter       PGK promoter: mouse phosphoglycerate kinase 1 promoter
   4554..5153    +  CDS            PuroR: puromycin N-acetyltransferase; pac from Streptomyces alboniger; confers resistance to puromycin
   5221..5358    +  CDS            nef (fragment): NEF_HV1LA - Experimental evidence at protein level: Swiss-Prot protein existence level 1. Extracellular Nef protein targets CD4(+) T-lymphocytes for apoptosis by interacting with CXCR4 surface receptors. From Human immunodeficiency virus type 1 group M subtype B (isolate Lai) (HIV-1).
   5344..5524    +  LTR            5' LTR (truncated): truncated 5' long terminal repeat (LTR) from HIV-1
   5596..5717    +  polyA_signal   SV40 poly(A) signal: SV40 polyadenylation signal
   5757..5892    +  rep_origin     SV40 ori: SV40 origin of replication
   5913..5931    -  promoter       T7 promoter: promoter for bacteriophage T7 RNA polymerase
   5939..6094    +  CDS            lacZα (fragment): LacZα fragment of β-galactosidase; lacZ fragment
   6099..6527    +  rep_origin     f1 ori (sequence partly withheld): f1 bacteriophage origin of replication; arrow indicates direction of (+) strand synthesis
   6580..6684    +  promoter       AmpR promoter: bla
   6685..7545    +  CDS            AmpR: β-lactamase; bla; confers resistance to ampicillin, carbenicillin, and related antibiotics
   7716..8304    +  rep_origin     ori: high-copy-number ColE1/pMB1/pBR322/pUC origin of replication
   8487..8579    +  CDS            lacI (fragment): lac repressor; lacI; The lac repressor binds to the lac operator to inhibit transcription in E. coli. This inhibition can be relieved by adding lactose or isopropyl-β-D-thiogalactopyranoside (IPTG).
   8592..8613    +  protein_bind   CAP binding site: CAP binding activates transcription in the presence of cAMP. E. coli catabolite activator protein
   8628..8658    +  promoter       lac promoter: promoter for the E. coli lac operon
   8666..8682    +  protein_bind   lac operator: The lac repressor binds to the lac operator to inhibit transcription in E. coli. This inhibition can be relieved by adding lactose or isopropyl-β-D-thiogalactopyranoside (IPTG). lac repressor encoded by lacI
   8727..8745    +  promoter       T3 promoter: promoter for bacteriophage T3 RNA polymerase
   8773..8999    +  promoter       RSV promoter: Rous sarcoma virus enhancer/promoter
>Addgene plasmid #130918 | pLenti-CMV-cGASΔN C396/7A-HA | addgene full sequence | sequence record 255054 | Addgene NGS Result
GGGTCTCTCTGGTTAGACCAGATCTGAGCCTGGGAGCTCTCTGGCTAACTAGGGAACCCACTGCTTAAGC
CTCAATAAAGCTTGCCTTGAGTGCTTCAAGTAGTGTGTGCCCGTCTGTTGTGTGACTCTGGTAACTAGAG
ATCCCTCAGACCCTTTTAGTCAGTGTGGAAAATCTCTAGCAGTGGCGCCCGAACAGGGACTTGAAAGCGA
AAGGGAAACCAGAGGAGCTCTCTCGACGCAGGACTCGGCTTGCTGAAGCGCGCACGGCAAGAGGCGAGGG
GCGGCGACTGGTGAGTACGCCAAAAATTTTGACTAGCGGAGGCTAGAAGGAGAGAGATGGGTGCGAGAGC
GTCAGTATTAAGCGGGGGAGAATTAGATCGCGATGGGAAAAAATTCGGTTAAGGCCAGGGGGAAAGAAAA
AATATAAATTAAAACATATAGTATGGGCAAGCAGGGAGCTAGAACGATTCGCAGTTAATCCTGGCCTGTT
AGAAACATCAGAAGGCTGTAGACAAATACTGGGACAGCTACAACCATCCCTTCAGACAGGATCAGAAGAA
CTTAGATCATTATATAATACAGTAGCAACCCTCTATTGTGTGCATCAAAGGATAGAGATAAAAGACACCA
AGGAAGCTTTAGACAAGATAGAGGAAGAGCAAAACAAAAGTAAGACCACCGCACAGCAAGCGGCCGCTGA
TCTTCAGACCTGGAGGAGGAGATATGAGGGACAATTGGAGAAGTGAATTATATAAATATAAAGTAGTAAA
AATTGAACCATTAGGAGTAGCACCCACCAAGGCAAAGAGAAGAGTGGTGCAGAGAGAAAAAAGAGCAGTG
GGAATAGGAGCTTTGTTCCTTGGGTTCTTGGGAGCAGCAGGAAGCACTATGGGCGCAGCGTCAATGACGC
TGACGGTACAGGCCAGACAATTATTGTCTGGTATAGTGCAGCAGCAGAACAATTTGCTGAGGGCTATTGA
GGCGCAACAGCATCTGTTGCAACTCACAGTCTGGGGCATCAAGCAGCTCCAGGCAAGAATCCTGGCTGTG
GAAAGATACCTAAAGGATCAACAGCTCCTGGGGATTTGGGGTTGCTCTGGAAAACTCATTTGCACCACTG
CTGTGCCTTGGAATGCTAGTTGGAGTAATAAATCTCTGGAACAGATTTGGAATCACACGACCTGGATGGA
GTGGGACAGAGAAATTAACAATTACACAAGCTTAATACACTCCTTAATTGAAGAATCGCAAAACCAGCAA
GAAAAGAATGAACAAGAATTATTGGAATTAGATAAATGGGCAAGTTTGTGGAATTGGTTTAACATAACAA
ATTGGCTGTGGTATATAAAATTATTCATAATGATAGTAGGAGGCTTGGTAGGTTTAAGAATAGTTTTTGC
TGTACTTTCTATAGTGAATAGAGTTAGGCAGGGATATTCACCATTATCGTTTCAGACCCACCTCCCAACC
CCGAGGGGACCCGACAGGCCCGAAGGAATAGAAGAAGAAGGTGGAGAGAGAGACAGAGACAGATCCATTC
GATTAGTGAACGGATCTCGACGGTATCGGTTAACTTTTAAAAGAAAAGGGGGGATTGGGGGGTACAGTGC
AGGGGAAAGAATAGTAGACATAATAGCAACAGACATACAAACTAAAGAATTACAAAAACAAATTACAAAA
TTCAAAATTTTATCGATAAGCTTGGGAGTTCCGCGTTACATAACTTACGGTAAATGGCCCGCCTGGCTGA
CCGCCCAACGACCCCCGCCCATTGACGTCAATAATGACGTATGTTCCCATAGTAACGCCAATAGGGACTT
TCCATTGACGTCAATGGGTGGAGTATTTACGGTAAACTGCCCACTTGGCAGTACATCAAGTGTATCATAT
GCCAAGTACGCCCCCTATTGACGTCAATGACGGTAAATGGCCCGCCTGGCATTATGCCCAGTACATGACC
TTATGGGACTTTCCTACTTGGCAGTACATCTACGTATTAGTCATCGCTATTACCATGGTGATGCGGTTTT
GGCAGTACATCAATGGGCGTGGATAGCGGTTTGACTCACGGGGATTTCCAAGTCTCCACCCCATTGACGT
CAATGGGAGTTTGTTTTGGCACCAAAATCAACGGGACTTTCCAAAATGTCGTAACAACTCCGCCCCATTG
ACGCAAATGGGCGGTAGGCGTGTACGGTGGGAGGTCTATATAAGCAGAGCTCGTTTAGTGAACCGTCAGA
TCGCCTGGAGACGCCATCCACGCTGTTTTGACCTCCATAGAAGACACCGACTCTAGAGCCACCATGCCTG
GGGCCTCGAAGCTCCGGGCGGTTTTGGAGAAGTTGAAGCTCAGCCGCGATGATATCTCCACGGCGGCGGG
GATGGTGAAAGGGGTTGTGGACCACCTGCTGCTCAGACTGAAGTGCGACTCCGCGTTCAGAGGCGTCGGG
CTGCTGAACACCGGGAGCTACTATGAGCACGTGAAGATTTCTGCACCTAATGAATTTGATGTCATGTTTA
AACTGGAAGTCCCCAGAATTCAACTAGAAGAATATTCCAACACTCGTGCATATTACTTTGTGAAATTTAA
AAGAAATCCGAAAGAAAATCCTCTGAGTCAGTTTTTAGAAGGTGAAATATTATCAGCTTCTAAGATGCTG
TCAAAGTTTAGGAAAATCATTAAGGAAGAAATTAACGACATTAAAGATACAGATGTCATCATGAAGAGGA
AAAGAGGAGGGAGCCCTGCTGTAACACTTCTTATTAGTGAAAAAATATCTGTGGATATAACCCTGGCTTT
GGAATCAAAAAGTAGCTGGCCTGCTAGCACCCAAGAAGGCCTGCGCATTCAAAACTGGCTTTCAGCAAAA
GTTAGGAAGCAACTACGACTAAAGCCATTTTACCTTGTACCCAAGCATGCAAAGGAAGGAAATGGTTTCC
AAGAAGAAACATGGCGGCTATCCTTCTCTCACATCGAAAAGGAAATTTTGAACAATCATGGAAAATCTAA
AACGGCCGCTGAAAACAAAGAAGAGAAATGTTGCAGGAAAGATTGTTTAAAACTAATGAAATACCTTTTA
GAACAGCTGAAAGAAAGGTTTAAAGACAAAAAACATCTGGATAAATTCTCTTCTTATCATGTGAAAACTG
CCTTCTTTCACGTATGTACCCAGAACCCTCAAGACAGTCAGTGGGACCGCAAAGACCTGGGCCTCTGCTT
TGATAACTGCGTGACATACTTTCTTCAGTGCCTCAGGACAGAAAAACTTGAGAATTATTTTATTCCTGAA
TTCAATCTATTCTCTAGCAACTTAATTGACAAAAGAAGTAAAGAATTTCTGACAAAGCAAATTGAATATG
AAAGAAACAATGAGTTTCCAGTTTTTGATGAATTTTACCCATACGATGTTCCAGATTACGCTTGAGTCGA
CAATCAACCTCTGGATTACAAAATTTGTGAAAGATTGACTGGTATTCTTAACTATGTTGCTCCTTTTACG
CTATGTGGATACGCTGCTTTAATGCCTTTGTATCATGCTATTGCTTCCCGTATGGCTTTCATTTTCTCCT
CCTTGTATAAATCCTGGTTGCTGTCTCTTTATGAGGAGTTGTGGCCCGTTGTCAGGCAACGTGGCGTGGT
GTGCACTGTGTTTGCTGACGCAACCCCCACTGGTTGGGGCATTGCCACCACCTGTCAGCTCCTTTCCGGG
ACTTTCGCTTTCCCCCTCCCTATTGCCACGGCGGAACTCATCGCCGCCTGCCTTGCCCGCTGCTGGACAG
GGGCTCGGCTGTTGGGCACTGACAATTCCGTGGTGTTGTCGGGGAAGCTGACGTCCTTTCCATGGCTGCT
CGCCTGTGTTGCCACCTGGATTCTGCGCGGGACGTCCTTCTGCTACGTCCCTTCGGCCCTCAATCCAGCG
GACCTTCCTTCCCGCGGCCTGCTGCCGGCTCTGCGGCCTCTTCCGCGTCTTCGCCTTCGCCCTCAGACGA
GTCGGATCTCCCTTTGGGCCGCCTCCCCGCCTGGAATTCTACCGGGTAGGGGAGGCGCTTTTCCCAAGGC
AGTCTGGAGCATGCGCTTTAGCAGCCCCGCTGGGCACTTGGCGCTACACAAGTGGCCTCTGGCCTCGCAC
ACATTCCACATCCACCGGTAGGCGCCAACCGGCTCCGTTCTTTGGTGGCCCCTTCGCGCCACCTTCTACT
CCTCCCCTAGTCAGGAAGTTCCCCCCCGCCCCGCAGCTCGCGTCGTGCAGGACGTGACAAATGGAAGTAG
CACGTCTCACTAGTCTCGTGCAGATGGACAGCACCGCTGAGCAATGGAAGCGGGTAGGCCTTTGGGGCAG
CGGCCAATAGCAGCTTTGCTCCTTCGCTTTCTGGGCTCAGAGGCTGGGAAGGGGTGGGTCCGGGGGCGGG
CTCAGGGGCGGGCTCAGGGGCGGGGCGGGCGCCCGAAGGTCCTCCGGAGGCCCGGCATTCTGCACGCTTC
AAAAGCGCACGTCTGCCGCGCTGTTCTCCTCTTCCTCATCTCCGGGCCTTTCGACCTGCAGCCCAAGCTT
ACCATGACCGAGTACAAGCCCACGGTGCGCCTCGCCACCCGCGACGACGTCCCCAGGGCCGTACGCACCC
TCGCCGCCGCGTTCGCCGACTACCCCGCCACGCGCCACACCGTCGATCCGGACCGCCACATCGAGCGGGT
CACCGAGCTGCAAGAACTCTTCCTCACGCGCGTCGGGCTCGACATCGGCAAGGTGTGGGTCGCGGACGAC
GGCGCCGCGGTGGCGGTCTGGACCACGCCGGAGAGCGTCGAAGCGGGGGCGGTGTTCGCCGAGATCGGCC
CGCGCATGGCCGAGTTGAGCGGTTCCCGGCTGGCCGCGCAGCAACAGATGGAAGGCCTCCTGGCGCCGCA
CCGGCCCAAGGAGCCCGCGTGGTTCCTGGCCACCGTCGGCGTCTCGCCCGACCACCAGGGCAAGGGTCTG
GGCAGCGCCGTCGTGCTCCCCGGAGTGGAGGCGGCCGAGCGCGCCGGGGTGCCCGCCTTCCTGGAGACCT
CCGCGCCCCGCAACCTCCCCTTCTACGAGCGGCTCGGCTTCACCGTCACCGCCGACGTCGAGGTGCCCGA
AGGACCGCGCACCTGGTGCATGACCCGCAAGCCCGGTGCCTGACGCCCGCCCCACGACCCGCAGCGCCCG
ACCGAAAGGAGCGCACGACCCCATGCATCTCGAGGGCCCGGTACCTTTAAGACCAATGACTTACAAGGCA
GCTGTAGATCTTAGCCACTTTTTAAAAGAAAAGGGGGGACTGGAAGGGCTAGCTCACTCCCAACGAAGAC
AAGATCTGCTTTTTGCTTGTACTGGGTCTCTCTGGTTAGACCAGATCTGAGCCTGGGAGCTCTCTGGCTA
ACTAGGGAACCCACTGCTTAAGCCTCAATAAAGCTTGCCTTGAGTGCTTCAAGTAGTGTGTGCCCGTCTG
TTGTGTGACTCTGGTAACTAGAGATCCCTCAGACCCTTTTAGTCAGTGTGGAAAATCTCTAGCAGTAGTA
GTTCATGTCATCTTATTATTCAGTATTTATAACTTGCAAAGAAATGAATATCAGAGAGTGAGAGGAACTT
GTTTATTGCAGCTTATAATGGTTACAAATAAAGCAATAGCATCACAAATTTCACAAATAAAGCATTTTTT
TCACTGCATTCTAGTTGTGGTTTGTCCAAACTCATCAATGTATCTTATCATGTCTGGCTCTAGCTATCCC
GCCCCTAACTCCGCCCATCCCGCCCCTAACTCCGCCCAGTTCCGCCCATTCTCCGCCCCATGGCTGACTA
ATTTTTTTTATTTATGCAGAGGCCGAGGCCGCCTCGGCCTCTGAGCTATTCCAGAAGTAGTGAGGAGGCT
TTTTTGGAGGCCTAGGGACGTACCCAATTCGCCCTATAGTGAGTCGTATTACGCGCGCTCACTGGCCGTC
GTTTTACAACGTCGTGACTGGGAAAACCCTGGCGTTACCCAACTTAATCGCCTTGCAGCACATCCCCCTT
TCGCCAGCTGGCGTAATAGCGAAGAGGCCCGCACCGATCGCCCTTCCCAACAGTTGCGCAGCCTGAATGG
CGAATGGG
[124 nt withheld, positions 6099-6222]
C
[91 nt withheld, positions 6224-6314]
A
[49 nt withheld, positions 6316-6364]
CCTTTGACGTTGGAGTCCACGTTCTTT
[37 nt withheld, positions 6392-6428]
ACCCTATCTCGGTCTATTCTTTTGATTTATAAGGGATTTTGCCGATTTCGGCCTATTGGTTAAAAAATGA
GCTGATTTAACAAAAATTTAACGCGAATTTTAACAAAATATTAACGCTTACAATTTAGGTGGCACTTTTC
GGGGAAATGTGCGCGGAACCCCTATTTGTTTATTTTTCTAAATACATTCAAATATGTATCCGCTCATGAG
ACAATAACCCTGATAAATGCTTCAATAATATTGAAAAAGGAAGAGTATGAGTATTCAACATTTCCGTGTC
GCCCTTATTCCCTTTTTTGCGGCATTTTGCCTTCCTGTTTTTGCTCACCCAGAAACGCTGGTGAAAGTAA
AAGATGCTGAAGATCAGTTGGGTGCACGAGTGGGTTACATCGAACTGGATCTCAACAGCGGTAAGATCCT
TGAGAGTTTTCGCCCCGAAGAACGTTTTCCAATGATGAGCACTTTTAAAGTTCTGCTATGTGGCGCGGTA
TTATCCCGTATTGACGCCGGGCAAGAGCAACTCGGTCGCCGCATACACTATTCTCAGAATGACTTGGTTG
AGTACTCACCAGTCACAGAAAAGCATCTTACGGATGGCATGACAGTAAGAGAATTATGCAGTGCTGCCAT
AACCATGAGTGATAACACTGCGGCCAACTTACTTCTGACAACGATCGGAGGACCGAAGGAGCTAACCGCT
TTTTTGCACAACATGGGGGATCATGTAACTCGCCTTGATCGTTGGGAACCGGAGCTGAATGAAGCCATAC
CAAACGACGAGCGTGACACCACGATGCCTGTAGCAATGGCAACAACGTTGCGCAAACTATTAACTGGCGA
ACTACTTACTCTAGCTTCCCGGCAACAATTAATAGACTGGATGGAGGCGGATAAAGTTGCAGGACCACTT
CTGCGCTCGGCCCTTCCGGCTGGCTGGTTTATTGCTGATAAATCTGGAGCCGGTGAGCGTGGGTCTCGCG
GTATCATTGCAGCACTGGGGCCAGATGGTAAGCCCTCCCGTATCGTAGTTATCTACACGACGGGGAGTCA
GGCAACTATGGATGAACGAAATAGACAGATCGCTGAGATAGGTGCCTCACTGATTAAGCATTGGTAACTG
TCAGACCAAGTTTACTCATATATACTTTAGATTGATTTAAAACTTCATTTTTAATTTAAAAGGATCTAGG
TGAAGATCCTTTTTGATAATCTCATGACCAAAATCCCTTAACGTGAGTTTTCGTTCCACTGAGCGTCAGA
CCCCGTAGAAAAGATCAAAGGATCTTCTTGAGATCCTTTTTTTCTGCGCGTAATCTGCTGCTTGCAAACA
AAAAAACCACCGCTACCAGCGGTGGTTTGTTTGCCGGATCAAGAGCTACCAACTCTTTTTCCGAAGGTAA
CTGGCTTCAGCAGAGCGCAGATACCAAATACTGTTCTTCTAGTGTAGCCGTAGTTAGGCCACCACTTCAA
GAACTCTGTAGCACCGCCTACATACCTCGCTCTGCTAATCCTGTTACCAGTGGCTGCTGCCAGTGGCGAT
AAGTCGTGTCTTACCGGGTTGGACTCAAGACGATAGTTACCGGATAAGGCGCAGCGGTCGGGCTGAACGG
GGGGTTCGTGCACACAGCCCAGCTTGGAGCGAACGACCTACACCGAACTGAGATACCTACAGCGTGAGCT
ATGAGAAAGCGCCACGCTTCCCGAAGGGAGAAAGGCGGACAGGTATCCGGTAAGCGGCAGGGTCGGAACA
GGAGAGCGCACGAGGGAGCTTCCAGGGGGAAACGCCTGGTATCTTTATAGTCCTGTCGGGTTTCGCCACC
TCTGACTTGAGCGTCGATTTTTGTGATGCTCGTCAGGGGGGCGGAGCCTATGGAAAAACGCCAGCAACGC
GGCCTTTTTACGGTTCCTGGCCTTTTGCTGGCCTTTTGCTCACATGTTCTTTCCTGCGTTATCCCCTGAT
TCTGTGGATAACCGTATTACCGCCTTTGAGTGAGCTGATACCGCTCGCCGCAGCCGAACGACCGAGCGCA
GCGAGTCAGTGAGCGAGGAAGCGGAAGAGCGCCCAATACGCAAACCGCCTCTCCCCGCGCGTTGGCCGAT
TCATTAATGCAGCTGGCACGACAGGTTTCCCGACTGGAAAGCGGGCAGTGAGCGCAACGCAATTAATGTG
AGTTAGCTCACTCATTAGGCACCCCAGGCTTTACACTTTATGCTTCCGGCTCGTATGTTGTGTGGAATTG
TGAGCGGATAACAATTTCACACAGGAAACAGCTATGACCATGATTACGCCAAGCGCGCAATTAACCCTCA
CTAAAGGGAACAAAAGCTGGAGCTGCAAGCTTAATGTAGTCTTATGCAATACTCTTGTAGTCTTGCAACA
TGGTAACGATGAGTTAGCAACATGCCTTACAAGGAGAGAAAAAGCACCGTGCATGCCGATTGGTGGAAGT
AAGGTGGTACGATCGTGCCTTATTAGGAAGGCAACAGACGGGTCTGACATGGATTGGACGAACCACTGAA
TTGCCGCATTGCAGAGATATTGTATTTAAGTGCCTAGCTCGATACATAAAC
